>Addgene plasmid #34615 | 8xGTIIC-luciferase | addgene full sequence | sequence record 334779 | Addgene NGS Result
AGCGCTGCCGGCACCTGTCCTACGAGTTGCATGATAAAGAAGACAGTCATAAGTGCGGCGACGATAGTCA
TGCCCCGCGCCCACCGGAAGGAGCTGACTGGGTTGAAGGCTCTCAAGGGCATCGGTCGACGGATCCTTAT
CGATTTTACCACATTTGTAGAGGTTTTACTTGCTTTAAAAAACCTCCCACACCTCCCCCTGAACCTGAAA
CATAAAATGAATGCAATTGTTGTTGTTAACTTGTTTATTGCAGCTTATAATGGTTACAAATAAAGCAATA
GCATCACAAATTTCACAAATAAAGCATTTTTTTCACTGCATTCTAGTTGTGGTTTGTCCAAACTCATCAA
TGTATCTTATCATGTCTGCTCGAAGCGGCCGGCCGCCCCGACTCTAGAATTACACGGCGATCTTTCCGCC
CTTCTTGGCCTTTATGAGGATCTCTCTGATTTTTCTTGCGTCGAGTTTTCCGGTAAGACCTTTCGGTACT
TCGTCCACAAACACAACTCCTCCGCGCAACTTTTTCGCGGTTGTTACTTGACTGGCGACGTAATCCACGA
TCTCTTTTTCCGTCATCGTCTTTCCGTGCTCCAAAACAACAACGGCGGCGGGAAGTTCACCGGCGTCATC
GTCGGGAAGACCTGCGACACCTGCGTCGAAGATGTTGGGGTGTTGGAGCAAGATGGATTCCAATTCAGCG
GGAGCCACCTGATAGCCTTTGTACTTAATCAGAGACTTCAGGCGGTCAACGATGAAGAAGTGTTCGTCTT
CGTCCCAGTAAGCTATGTCTCCAGAATGTAGCCATCCATCCTTGTCAATCAAGGCGTTGGTCGCTTCCGG
ATTGTTTACATAACCGGACATAATCATAGGACCTCTCACACACAGTTCGCCTCTTTGATTAACGCCCAGC
GTTTTCCCGGTATCCAGATCCACAACCTTCGCTTCAAAAAATGGAACAACTTTACCGACCGCGCCCGGTT
TATCATCCCCCTCGGGTGTAATCAGAATAGCTGATGTAGTCTCAGTGAGCCCATATCCTTGCCTGATACC
TGGCAGATGGAACCTCTTGGCAACCGCTTCCCCGACTTCCTTAGAGAGGGGAGCGCCACCAGAAGCAATT
TCGTGTAAATTAGATAAATCGTATTTGTCAATCAGAGTGCTTTTGGCGAAGAAGGAGAATAGGGTTGGCA
CCAGCAGCGCACTTTGAATCTTGTAATCCTGAAGGCTCCTCAGAAACAGCTCTTCTTCAAATCTATACAT
TAAGACGACTCGAAATCCACATATCAAATATCCGAGTGTAGTAAACATTCCAAAACCGTGATGGAATGGA
ACAACACTTAAAATCGCAGTATCCGGAATGATTTGATTGCCAAAAATAGGATCTCTGGCATGCGAGAATC
TCACGCAGGCAGTTCTATGAGGCAGAGCGACACCTTTAGGCAGACCAGTAGATCCAGAGGAGTTCATGAT
CAGTGCAATTGTCTTGTCCCTATCGAAGGACTCTGGCACAAAATCGTATTCATTAAAACCGGGAGGTAGA
TGAGATGTGACGAACGTGTACATCGACTGAAATCCCTGGTAATCCGTTTTAGAATCCATGATAATAATTT
TTTGGATGATTGGGAGCTTTTTTTGCACGTTCAAAATTTTTTGCAACCCCTTTTTGGAAACGAACACCAC
GGTAGGCTGCGAAATGCCCATACTGTTGAGCAATTCACGTTCATTATAAATGTCGTTCGCGGGCGCAACT
GCAACTCCGATAAATAACGCGCCCAACACCGGCATAAAGAATTGAAGAGAGTTTTCACTGCATACGACGA
TTCTGTGATTTGTATTCAGCCCATATCGTTTCATAGCTTCTGCCAACCGAACGGACATTTCGAAGTACTC
AGCGTAAGTGATGTCCACCTCGATATGTGCATCTGTAAAAGCAATTGTTCCAGGAACCAGGGCGTATCTC
TTCATAGCCTTATGCAGTTGCTCTCCAGCGGTTCCATCTTCCAGCGGATAGAATGGCGCCGGGCCTTTCT
TTATGTTTTTGGCGTCTTCCATGGTGGCTTTACCAACAGTACCGGAATGCCAAGCTCTTGGGGGATCGTC
CCACGGAGCGGTGGGTGCCGGCGGCTGTCTGGGAAGGGCTCCTTGGGGGGCAGAGGCTTTAAGGTCCCCC
CGGCGCCCACCCCCAAGCTTATCGATACCGTCGACCTCGACCTGCAGATCTCTAGAAGCTTGCAGTGGAA
TGTGTGGAATGTGTCTCAAGCTTGCAGTGGAATGTGTGGAATGTGTCTCAACTTGGCACTGGCCGGGCTA
GAAGCTTGCAGTGGAATGTGTGGAATGTGTCTCAAGCTTGCAGTGGAATGTGTGGAATGTGTCTCAACTT
GGCACTGGCCGGGCTAGCACGCGTAAGAGCTCGGTACCTATCGATAGAGAAATGTTCTGGCACCTGCACT
TGCACTGGGGACAGCCTATTTTGCTAGTTTGTTTTGTTTCGTTTTGTTTTGATGGAGAGCGTATGTTAGT
ACTATCGATTCACACAAAAAACCAACACACAGATGTAATGAAAATAAAGATATTTTATTGCGGCCGCTCC
AAGTACCTCCCGTACCTTAATATTACTTACTTATCATGGTAGCTTGGGCTGGCGTAATAGCGAAGAGGCC
CGCACCGATCGCCCTTCCCAACAGTTGCGCAGCCTGAATGGCGAATGGCAAATTGTAAGCGTTAATATTT
TGTTAAAATTCGCGTTAAATTTTTGTTAAATCAGCTCATTTTTTAACCAATAGGCCGAAATCGGCAAAAT
CCCTTATAAATCAAAAGAATAGACCGAGATAGGGT
[37 nt withheld, positions 2836-2872]
AAAGAACGTGGACTCCAACGTCAAAGG
[49 nt withheld, positions 2900-2948]
T
[91 nt withheld, positions 2950-3040]
G
[124 nt withheld, positions 3042-3165]
CAGGTGGCACTTTTCGGGGAAATGTGCGCGGAACCCCTATTTGTTTATTTTTCTAAATACATTCAAATAT
GTATCCGCTCATGAGACAATAACCCTGATAAATGCTTCAATAATATTGAAAAAGGAAGAGTATGAGTATT
CAACATTTCCGTGTCGCCCTTATTCCCTTTTTTGCGGCATTTTGCCTTCCTGTTTTTGCTCACCCAGAAA
CGCTGGTGAAAGTAAAAGATGCTGAAGATCAGTTGGGTGCACGAGTGGGTTACATCGAACTGGATCTCAA
CAGCGGTAAGATCCTTGAGAGTTTTCGCCCCGAAGAACGTTTTCCAATGATGAGCACTTTTAAAGTTCTG
CTATGTGGCGCGGTATTATCCCGTATTGACGCCGGGCAAGAGCAACTCGGTCGCCGCATACACTATTCTC
AGAATGACTTGGTTGAGTACTCACCAGTCACAGAAAAGCATCTTACGGATGGCATGACAGTAAGAGAATT
ATGCAGTGCTGCCATAACCATGAGTGATAACACTGCGGCCAACTTACTTCTGACAACGATCGGAGGACCG
AAGGAGCTAACCGCTTTTTTGCACAACATGGGGGATCATGTAACTCGCCTTGATCGTTGGGAACCGGAGC
TGAATGAAGCCATACCAAACGACGAGCGTGACACCACGATGCCTGTAGCAATGGCAACAACGTTGCGCAA
ACTATTAACTGGCGAACTACTTACTCTAGCTTCCCGGCAACAATTAATAGACTGGATGGAGGCGGATAAA
GTTGCAGGACCACTTCTGCGCTCGGCCCTTCCGGCTGGCTGGTTTATTGCTGATAAATCTGGAGCCGGTG
AGCGTGGGTCTCGCGGTATCATTGCAGCACTGGGGCCAGATGGTAAGCCCTCCCGTATCGTAGTTATCTA
CACGACGGGGAGTCAGGCAACTATGGATGAACGAAATAGACAGATCGCTGAGATAGGTGCCTCACTGATT
AAGCATTGGTAACTGTCAGACCAAGTTTACTCATATATACTTTAGATTGATTTAAAACTTCATTTTTAAT
TTAAAAGGATCTAGGTGAAGATCCTTTTTGATAATCTCATGACCAAAATCCCTTAACGTGAGTTTTCGTT
CCACTGAGCGTCAGACCCCGTAGAAAAGATCAAAGGATCTTCTTGAGATCCTTTTTTTCTGCGCGTAATC
TGCTGCTTGCAAACAAAAAAACCACCGCTACCAGCGGTGGTTTGTTTGCCGGATCAAGAGCTACCAACTC
TTTTTCCGAAGGTAACTGGCTTCAGCAGAGCGCAGATACCAAATACTGTTCTTCTAGTGTAGCCGTAGTT
AGGCCACCACTTCAAGAACTCTGTAGCACCGCCTACATACCTCGCTCTGCTAATCCTGTTACCAGTGGCT
GCTGCCAGTGGCGATAAGTCGTGTCTTACCGGGTTGGACTCAAGACGATAGTTACCGGATAAGGCGCAGC
GGTCGGGCTGAACGGGGGGTTCGTGCACACAGCCCAGCTTGGAGCGAACGACCTACACCGAACTGAGATA
CCTACAGCGTGAGCTATGAGAAAGCGCCACGCTTCCCGAAGGGAGAAAGGCGGACAGGTATCCGGTAAGC
GGCAGGGTCGGAACAGGAGAGCGCACGAGGGAGCTTCCAGGGGGAAACGCCTGGTATCTTTATAGTCCTG
TCGGGTTTCGCCACCTCTGACTTGAGCGTCGATTTTTGTGATGCTCGTCAGGGGGGCGGAGCCTATGGAA
AAACGCCAGCAACGCGGCCTTTTTACGGTTCCTGGCCTTTTGCTGGCCTTTTGCTCACATGTTCTTTCCT
GCGTTATCCCCTGATTCTGTGGATAACCGTATTACCGCCTTTGAGTGAGCTGATACCGCTCGCCGCAGCC
GAACGACCGAGCGCAGCGAGTCAGTGAGCGAGGAAGCGGAAG
Features (pLannotate 1.2.2; 12 found; start..end, strand, type, name):
    147..215     +  CDS            large T antigen (fragment): large T antigen from SV40 (simian virus 40)
    238..359     +  polyA_signal   SV40 poly(A) signal: SV40 polyadenylation signal
    400..2052    -  CDS            luciferase: firefly luciferase; luc+; enhanced luc+ version of the luciferase gene
   2184..2210    +  misc_feature   MCS (fragment): pBluescript multiple cloning site
   2426..2517    -  misc_feature   pause site: RNA polymerase II transcriptional pause signal from the human α2 globin gene
   2531..2579    -  polyA_signal   poly(A) signal: synthetic polyadenylation signal
   2638..2705    +  CDS            lacZα (fragment): LacZα fragment of β-galactosidase; lacZ fragment
   2737..3165    -  rep_origin     f1 ori (sequence partly withheld): f1 bacteriophage origin of replication; arrow indicates direction of (+) strand synthesis
   3192..3296    +  promoter       AmpR promoter: bla
   3297..4157    +  CDS            AmpR: β-lactamase; bla; confers resistance to ampicillin, carbenicillin, and related antibiotics
   4328..4916    +  rep_origin     ori: high-copy-number ColE1/pMB1/pBR322/pUC origin of replication
   5096..131     -  CDS            TcR (fragment) (across the origin): tetracycline efflux protein; tet; confers resistance to tetracycline
