[The description below was written by a language model from this plasmid's Addgene catalogue record and pLannotate feature annotations shown in this document.]
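Description:
8xGTIIC-luciferase is a transcriptional reporter plasmid built on the promoterless pGL3-Basic (pGL3b) firefly luciferase backbone and used to read out YAP/TAZ activity in transfected cultured cells. It is propagated in E. coli as a high-copy plasmid from a ColE1/pUC-type origin and selected with ampicillin through the β-lactamase gene. An f1 origin is also present. The sequenced plasmid is about 5.1 kb, consistent with a roughly 4.8 kb backbone plus a roughly 360 bp insert.

The insert, cloned between NheI and NcoI immediately upstream of the luciferase coding sequence, is a synthetic promoter made of eight GTIIC-type TEAD binding sites placed ahead of the minimal chicken troponin T promoter. It was derived from an earlier four-site version by adding four more TEAD sites. Because YAP and TAZ are coactivators that are recruited to DNA by TEAD factors, luc+ expression from this element reports on their nuclear activity. The automated annotation does not label the synthetic promoter itself, which lies in the unannotated stretch next to the start of the luciferase gene.

The luciferase transcript ends at the SV40 late polyadenylation signal. A synthetic poly(A) signal and the α2-globin transcriptional pause site lie upstream of the promoter, a standard pGL3 arrangement that limits read-through transcription from the backbone and keeps background low. The short large T antigen, lacZα and TcR hits are backbone remnants rather than functional genes. Repository sequencing found a seven-nucleotide insertion in the insert relative to the depositor's sequence. This removes an MscI site but is reported not to affect function.

The construct was developed for studies of mechanotransduction.
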