Addgene plasmid #34615: 8xGTIIC-luciferase
Purpose: YAP/TAZ-responsive synthetic promoter driving luciferase expression
Depositing lab: Stefano Piccolo. Publication: Role of YAP/TAZ in mechanotransduction. Dupont S, Morsut L, Aragona M, Enzo E, Giulitti S, Cordenonsi M, Zanconato F, Le Digabel J, Forcato M, Bicciato S, Elvassore N, Piccolo S. Nature. 2011 Jun 8;474(7350):179-83. doi: 10.1038/nature10137. PubMed 21654799.
Backbone
  Vector backbone: pGL3b
  Backbone size w/o insert (bp): 4800
  Vector type: Luciferase
Growth in bacteria
  Bacterial resistance: Ampicillin, 100 μg/mL
  Growth temperature: 37°C
  Growth strain: DH5alpha
  Copy number: High Copy
Gene/Insert
  Gene/Insert name: synthetic TEAD luciferase reporter (alt names: YAP/TAZ luciferase reporter; contains the minimal chicken TnT promoter)
  Insert size (bp): 360
  Cloning method: Restriction Enzyme; 5′ cloning site NheI (not destroyed); 3′ cloning site NcoI (not destroyed)
  Sequencing primers: 5′ RVprimer3; 3′ luciferase-rev
Resource information
  A portion of this plasmid was derived from a plasmid made by: The plasmid was derived from the 4XGTIIC-lux made from Ian Farrance, by adding 4 more TEAD binding sites (ACATTCCA).
Terms and licenses: Academic/Nonprofit Terms; Industry Terms: Not Available to Industry
Depositor comments: Addgene sequencing detected a 7 nucleotide insertion at position 107 relative to the author's insert sequence. This results in the loss of a MscI restriction site but does not alter the function of the plasmid. Please click http://www.addgene.org/34615/notes/ for general advice and technical tips on how to monitor YAP/TAZ regulation and activity in cell culture by 8xGTIIC lux.
How to cite: 8xGTIIC-luciferase was a gift from Stefano Piccolo (Addgene plasmid # 34615 ; http://n2t.net/addgene:34615 ; RRID:Addgene_34615)
