>Addgene plasmid #34615 | 8xGTIIC-luciferase | depositor partial sequence | sequence record 41432 | promoter region
GGTACCGAGCTCTTACGCGTGCTAGCCCGGCCAGTGCCAAGTTGAGACACATTCCACACATTCCACTGCA
AGCTTGAGACACATTCCACACATTCCACTGCAAGCTTGGCCAGTGCCAAGTTGAGACACATTCCACACAT
TCCACTGCAAGCTTGAGACACATTCCACACATTCCACTGCAAGCTTCTAGAGATCTGCAGGTCGAGGTCG
ACGGTATCGATAAGCTTGGGGGTGGGCGCCGGGGGGACCTTAAAGCCTCTGCCCCCCAAGGAGCCCTTCC
CAGACAGCCGCCGGCACCCACCGCTCCGTGGGACGATCCCCCAAGAGCTTGGCATTCCGGTACTGTTGGT
AAAGCCACCATGG
