>Addgene plasmid #34615 | 8xGTIIC-luciferase | addgene partial sequence | sequence record 63424 | LucNrev 5'-CCTTATGCAGTTGCTCTCC-3'
ATGGCGCCGGGCCTTTCTTTATGTTTTTGGCGTCTTCCATGGTGGCTTTACCAACAGTACCGGAATGCCA
AGCTCTTGGGGGATCGTCCCACGGAGCGGTGGGTGCCGGCGGCTGTCTGGGAAGGGCTCCTTGGGGGGCA
GAGGCTTTAAGGTCCCCCCGGCGCCCACCCCCAAGCTTATCGATACCGTCGACCTCGACCTGCAGATCTC
TAGAAGCTTGCAGTGGAATGTGTGGAATGTGTCTCAAGCTTGCAGTGGAATGTGTGGAATGTGTCTCAAC
TTGGCACTGGCCGGGCTAGAAGCTTGCAGTGGAATGTGTGGAATGTGTCTCAAGCTTGCAGTGGAATGTG
TGGAATGTGTCTCAACTTGGCACTGGCCGGGCTAGCACGCGTAAGAGCTCGGTACCTATCGATAGAGAAA
TGTTCTGGCACCTGCACTTGCACTGGGGACAGCCTATTTTGCTAGTTTGTTTTGTTTCGTTTTGTTTTGA
TGGAGAGCGTATGTTAGTACTATCGATTCACACAAAAAACCAACACACAGATGTAATGAAAATAAAGATA
TTTTATTGCGGCCGCTCCAAGTACCTCCCGTACCTTAATATTACTTACTTATCATGGTAGCTTGGGCTGG
CGTAATAGCGAAGAGGCCCGCACCGATCGCCCTTCCCAACAGTTGCGCAGCCTGAATGGCGAATGGCAAA
TTGTAAGCGTTAATATTTTGTTAAAATTCGCGTTAAATTTTTGTTAAATCAGCTCATTTTTTAACCAATA
GGCCGAAATCGGCAAAATCCCTTATAAATCAAAAGAATAGACCGAGATAGGGT
[37 nt withheld, positions 824-860]
AAAAGAACGTGGACTCCAACGTCAAAAGGCGAAAAACCGTCTATCAGGGCGAATGGCCCACTACGTGAAA
CCATCACCCTAATCAGTTTTTGG
