>Addgene plasmid #34615 | 8xGTIIC-luciferase | addgene partial sequence | sequence record 133700 | RVprimer3 5'-CTAGCAAAATAGGCTGTCCC-3'
GCCAGAACATTTCTCTATCGATAGGTACCGAGCTCTTACGCGTGCTAGCCCGGCCAGTGCCAAGTTGAGA
CACATTCCACACATTCCACTGCAAGCTTGAGACACATTCCACACATTCCACTGCAAGCTTCTAGCCCGGC
CAGTGCCAAGTTGAGACACATTCCACACATTCCACTGCAAGCTTGAGACACATTCCACACATTCCACTGC
AAGCTTCTAGAGATCTGCAGGTCGAGGTCGACGGTATCGATAAGCTTGGGGGTGGGCGCCGGGGGGACCT
TAAAGCCTCTGCCCCCCAAGGAGCCCTTCCCAGACAGCCGCCGGCACCCACCGCTCCGTGGGACGATCCC
CCAAGAGCTTGGCATTCCGGTACTGTTGGTAAAGCCACCATGGAAGACGCCAAAAACATAAAGAAAGGCC
CGGCGCCATTCTATCCGCTGGAAGATGGAACCGCTGGAGAGCAACTGCATAAGGCTATGAAGAGATACGC
CCTGGTTCCTGGAACAATTGCTTTTACAGATGCACATATCGAGGTGGACATCACTTACGCTGAGTACTTC
GAAATGTCCGTTCGGTTGGCAGAAGCTATGAAACGATATGGGCTGAATACAAATCACAGAATCGTCGTAT
GCAGTGAAAACTCTCTTCAATTCTTTATGCCGGTGTTGGGCGCGTTATTTATCGGAGTTGCAGTTGCGCC
CGCGAACGACATTTATAATGAACGTGAATTGCTCAACAGTATGGGCATTTCGCAGCCTACCGTGGTGTTC
GTTTCCAAAAAGGGGTTGCAAAAAATTTTGAACGTGCAAAAAAAGCTCCCAATCATCCAAAAAATTATTA
TCATGGATTCTAAAACGGATTACCAGGGATTTCAGTCGATGTACACGTTCGTCACATCTCATCTACCTCC
CGGTTTTAATGAATACGATTTTGTGCCAGAGTCCTTCGATAGGGACAAGACAATTGCACTGATCATGAAC
TCCTCTGGATCTACTGGTCTGCCTAAAGGTGTCGCTCTGCCTCATAGAACTGCCTGCGTGAGATTCTCGC
ATGCCAGAG
